Addgene plasmid #138956: pUAS-kkv-OH
Purpose: Used to generate a transgene that will express an epitope tagged Chitin Synthase in Drosophila using Gal4
Depositing lab: Paul Adler. Depositing organization: University of Virginia. Publication: The localization of chitin synthase mediates the patterned deposition of chitin in developing Drosophila bristles. Adler PN. bioRxiv 2020 10.1101/718841.
Backbone
  Vector backbone: pUAST-attb
  Vector type: Insect Expression
Growth in bacteria
  Bacterial resistance: Ampicillin, 100 μg/mL
  Growth temperature: 37°C
  Growth strain: DH5alpha
  Copy number: High Copy
Gene/Insert
  Gene/Insert name: kkv with C terminal epitope tag (alt name: Chitin synthase)
  Species: D. melanogaster (fly)
  GenBank ID: NM_079509.3
  Entrez Gene: kkv (a.k.a. Dmel_CG2666, Blimp, CG2666, CS-1, CS-1/kkv, ChSB, DmCS-1, DmeCHS1, DmeChSB, Dmel\CG2666, Kkv, blimp, chitin synthase, l(3)82Fh)
  Promoter: UAS
  Tag / fusion protein: ollas and his-6 added to C terminus of protein coding region (C terminal on insert)
  Cloning method: Restriction Enzyme; 5′ cloning site Xho1 (not destroyed); 3′ cloning site Xba1 (not destroyed)
  Sequencing primers: 5′ CTGGGTGCTGCCTGCGG
Resource information
  A portion of this plasmid was derived from a plasmid made by: The kkv cDNA came from the Drosophila genome project.
Terms and licenses: Academic/Nonprofit Terms; Industry Terms: Not Available to Industry
Depositor comments: Please visit https://www.biorxiv.org/content/10.1101/718841v3 for bioRxiv preprint.
How to cite: pUAS-kkv-OH was a gift from Paul Adler (Addgene plasmid # 138956 ; http://n2t.net/addgene:138956 ; RRID:Addgene_138956)
