[The description below was written by a language model from this plasmid's Addgene catalogue record and pLannotate feature annotations shown in this document.]
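Description:
pUAS-kkv-OH is a Drosophila transgenesis and expression plasmid built on the pUAST-attB backbone. It is designed to produce flies that express an epitope-tagged chitin synthase under Gal4 control. It is propagated in E. coli through a high-copy ColE1/pUC-type origin with ampicillin selection (AmpR, β-lactamase). It also carries an f1 origin and remnants of a cloning-vector lac region (lacZα fragment, lac promoter/operator, T7 and T3 promoters), which play no part in the fly expression cassette.

The payload is the D. melanogaster kkv (krotzkopf verkehrt, chitin synthase) cDNA, cloned between XhoI and XbaI sites with OLLAS and 6xHis tags fused to the C terminus of the coding region. The feature tables do not annotate the kkv coding sequence itself. It corresponds to the large unannotated stretch between the promoter and the OLLAS tag fragment, and the His tag is likewise not called. Transcription is driven by five tandem Gal4-binding UAS sites upstream of the hsp70 minimal promoter, so the tagged protein is made only in tissues where a Gal4 driver is present. The SV40 small t intron and SV40 polyadenylation signal provide 3' processing, and the annotated T-antigen and NLS fragments are simply part of that SV40 segment. A φC31 attB site permits integrase-mediated, site-specific insertion into attP landing sites in the fly genome. The mini-white gene serves as an eye-colour marker for identifying transformants, and a single loxP site lies next to it.

The two sequence records (depositor and NGS) differ slightly in length and in their start position but show the same feature set. According to the record, the transgene was used to study how chitin synthase localization relates to patterned chitin deposition in developing bristles.
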