Features (pLannotate 1.2.2; 24 found; start..end, strand, type, name):
      4..432     +  rep_origin     f1 ori (sequence partly withheld): f1 bacteriophage origin of replication; arrow indicates direction of (+) strand synthesis
    463..620     -  CDS            lacZα (fragment): LacZα fragment of β-galactosidase; lacZ fragment
    623..641     +  promoter       T7 promoter: promoter for bacteriophage T7 RNA polymerase
    666..4802    +  gene           mini-white: white; This modified version of the white gene lacks part of the first intron.
   4809..4842    -  protein_bind   loxP: Cre-mediated recombination occurs in the 8-bp core sequence (GCATACAT). Cre recombinase
   4855..4876    -  misc_feature   MCS (fragment): pUC18/19 multiple cloning site
   4875..4969    +  protein_bind   5X UAS: five tandem copies of the "ScaI site" 17-mer CGGAGTACTGTCCTCCG, an upstream activating sequence (UAS) that efficiently binds yeast Gal4 (Webster et al., 1988; Pfeiffer et al., 2010) GAL4
   4988..5226    +  promoter       hsp70 promoter: Drosophila melanogaster hsp70Bb promoter
  10121..10138   +  CDS            OLLAS tag (fragment): Escherichia coli OmpF Linker and mouse Langerin fusion sequence tag (Park et al., 2008)
  10192..10266   +  CDS            small t antigen (fragment): SV40 (simian virus 40) small t antigen
  10268..10333   +  intron         small t intron: SV40 (simian virus 40) small t antigen intron
  10463..10483   +  CDS            SV40 NLS: nuclear localization signal of SV40 (simian virus 40) large T antigen
  10490..10624   +  CDS            LT_POVHA (fragment): Protein inferred from homology: Swiss-Prot protein existence level 3. Isoform large T antigen is a key early protein essential for both driving viral replication and inducing cellular transformation. Plays a role in viral genome replication by driving entry of quiescent cells into the cell cycle and by autoregulating the synthesis of viral early mRNA. Displays highly oncogenic activities by corrupting the host cellular checkpoint mechanisms that guard cell division and the transcription, replication, and repair of DNA. Participates in the modulation of cellular gene expression preceeding viral
  10649..10732   +  CDS            large T antigen (fragment): large T antigen from SV40 (simian virus 40)
  10755..10889   +  polyA_signal   SV40 poly(A) signal: SV40 polyadenylation signal
  10918..10987   +  protein_bind   attB: attB site for the φC31 integrase (Groth et al., 2000) phage φC31 integrase
  11206..11224   -  promoter       T3 promoter: promoter for bacteriophage T3 RNA polymerase
  11267..11289   -  protein_bind   lac operator (fragment): The lac repressor binds to the lac operator to inhibit transcription in E. coli. This inhibition can be relieved by adding lactose or isopropyl-β-D-thiogalactopyranoside (IPTG). lac repressor encoded by lacI
  11293..11323   -  promoter       lac promoter: promoter for the E. coli lac operon
  11338..11359   -  protein_bind   CAP binding site: CAP binding activates transcription in the presence of cAMP. E. coli catabolite activator protein
  11372..11464   -  CDS            lacI (fragment): lac repressor; lacI; The lac repressor binds to the lac operator to inhibit transcription in E. coli. This inhibition can be relieved by adding lactose or isopropyl-β-D-thiogalactopyranoside (IPTG).
  11647..12235   -  rep_origin     ori: high-copy-number ColE1/pMB1/pBR322/pUC origin of replication
  12406..13266   -  CDS            AmpR: β-lactamase; bla; confers resistance to ampicillin, carbenicillin, and related antibiotics
  13267..13371   -  promoter       AmpR promoter: bla
>Addgene plasmid #138956 | pUAS-kkv-OH | depositor full sequence | sequence record 268602 | pUAS-kkv-OH sequence 13394 bps
CTG
[124 nt withheld, positions 4-127]
C
[91 nt withheld, positions 129-219]
A
[49 nt withheld, positions 221-269]
CCTTTGACGTTGGAGTCCACGTTCTTT
[37 nt withheld, positions 297-333]
ACCCTATCTCGGTCTATTCTTTTGATTTATAAGGGATTTTGCCGATTTCGGCCTATTGGTTAAAAAATGA
GCTGATTTAACAAAAATTTAACGCGAATTTTAACAAAATATTAACGCTTACAATTTCCATTCGCCATTCA
GGCTGCGCAACTGTTGGGAAGGGCGATCGGTGCGGGCCTCTTCGCTATTACGCCAGCTGGCGAAAGGGGG
ATGTGCTGCAAGGCGATTAAGTTGGGTAACGCCAGGGTTTTCCCAGTCACGACGTTGTAAAACGACGGCC
AGTGAATTGTAATACGACTCACTATAGGGCGAATTGGGTACGTACCGGGCCCCTAGTATGTATGTAAGTT
AATAAAACCCATTTTTGCGGAAAGTAGATAAAAAAAACATTTTTTTTTTTTACTGCACTGGATATCATTG
AACTTATCTGATCAGTTTTAAATTTACTTCGATCCAAGGGTATTTGATGTACCAGGTTCTTTCGATTACC
TCTCACTCAAAATGACATTCCACTCAAAGTCAGCGCTGTTTGCCTCCTTCTCTGTCCACAGAAATATCGC
CGTCTCTTTCGCCGCTGCGTCCGCTATCTCTTTCGCCACCGTTTGTAGCGTTACGTAGCGTCAATGTCCG
CCTTCAGTTGCATTTTGTCAGCGGTTTCGTGACGAAGCTCCAAGCGGTTTACGCCATCAATTAAACACAA
AGTGCTGTGCCAAAACTCCTCTCGCTTCTTATTTTTGTTTGTTTTTTGAGTGATTGGGGTGGTGATTGGT
TTTGGGTGGGTAAGCAGGGGAAAGTGTGAAAAATCCCGGCAATGGGCCAAGAGGATCAGGAGCTATTAAT
TCGCGGAGGCAGCAAACACCCATCTGCCGAGCATCTGAACAATGTGAGTAGTACATGTGCATACATCTTA
AGTTCACTTGATCTATAGGAACTGCGATTGCAACATCAAATTGTCTGCGGCGTGAGAACTGCGACCCACA
AAAATCCCAAACCGCAATTGCACAAACAAATAGTGACACGAAACAGATTATTCTGGTAGCTGTTCTCGCT
ATATAAGACAATTTTTGAGATCATATCATGATCAAGACATCTAAAGGCATTCATTTTCGACTATATTCTT
TTTTACAAAAAATATAACAACCAGATATTTTAAGCTGATCCTAGATGCACAAAAAATAAATAAAAGTATA
AACCTACTTCGTAGGATACTTCGGGGTACTTTTTGTTCGGGGTTAGATGAGCATAACGCTTGTAGTTGAT
ATTTGAGATCCCCTATCATTGCAGGGTGACAGCGGAGCGGCTTCGCAGAGCTGCATTAACCAGGGCTTCG
GGCAGGCCAAAAACTACGGCACGCTCCGGCCACCCAGTCCGCCGGAGGACTCCGGTTCAGGGAGCGGCCA
ACTAGCCGAGAACCTCACCTATGCCTGGCACAATATGGACATCTTTGGGGCGGTCAATCAGCCGGGCTCC
GGATGGCGGCAGCTGGTCAACCGGACACGCGGACTATTCTGCAACGAGCGACACATACCGGCGCCCAGGA
AACATTTGCTCAAGAACGGTGAGTTTCTATTCGCAGTCGGCTGATCTGTGTGAAATCTTAATAAAGGGTC
CAATTACCAATTTGAAACTCAGTTTGCGGCGTGGCCTATCCGGGCGAACTTTTGGCCGTGATGGGCAGTT
CCGGTGCCGGAAAGACGACCCTGCTGAATGCCCTTGCCTTTCGATCGCCGCAGGGCATCCAAGTATCGCC
ATCCGGGATGCGACTGCTCAATGGCCAACCTGTGGACGCCAAGGAGATGCAGGCCAGGTGCGCCTATGTC
CAGCAGGATGACCTCTTTATCGGCTCCCTAACGGCCAGGGAACACCTGATTTTCCAGGCCATGGTGCGGA
TGCCACGACATCTGACCTATCGGCAGCGAGTGGCCCGCGTGGATCAGGTGATCCAGGAGCTTTCGCTCAG
CAAATGTCAGCACACGATCATCGGTGTGCCCGGCAGGGTGAAAGGTCTGTCCGGCGGAGAAAGGAAGCGT
CTGGCATTCGCCTCCGAGGCACTAACCGATCCGCCGCTTCTGATCTGCGATGAGCCCACCTCCGGACTGG
ACTCATTTACCGCCCACAGCGTCGTCCAGGTGCTGAAGAAGCTGTCGCAGAAGGGCAAGACCGTCATCCT
GACCATTCATCAGCCGTCTTCCGAGCTGTTTGAGCTCTTTGACAAGATCCTTCTGATGGCCGAGGGCAGG
GTAGCTTTCTTGGGCACTCCCAGCGAAGCCGTCGACTTCTTTTCCTAGTGAGTTCGATGTGTTTATTAAG
GGTATCTAGCATTACATTACATCTCAACTCCTATCCAGCGTGGGTGCCCAGTGTCCTACCAACTACAATC
CGGCGGACTTTTACGTACAGGTGTTGGCCGTTGTGCCCGGACGGGAGATCGAGTCCCGTGATCGGATCGC
CAAGATATGCGACAATTTTGCTATTAGCAAAGTAGCCCGGGATATGGAGCAGTTGTTGGCCACCAAAAAT
TTGGAGAAGCCACTGGAGCAGCCGGAGAATGGGTACACCTACAAGGCCACCTGGTTCATGCAGTTCCGGG
CGGTCCTGTGGCGATCCTGGCTGTCGGTGCTCAAGGAACCACTCCTCGTAAAAGTGCGACTTATTCAGAC
AACGGTGAGTGGTTCCAGTGGAAACAAATGATATAACGCTTACAATTCTTGGAAACAAATTCGCTAGATT
TTAGTTAGAATTGCCTGATTCCACACCCTTCTTAGTTTTTTTCAATGAGATGTATAGTTTATAGTTTTGC
AGAAAATAAATAAATTTCATTTAACTCGCGAACATGTTGAAGATATGAATATTAATGAGATGCGAGTAAC
ATTTTAATTTGCAGATGGTTGCCATCTTGATTGGCCTCATCTTTTTGGGCCAACAACTCACGCAAGTGGG
CGTGATGAATATCAACGGAGCCATCTTCCTCTTCCTGACCAACATGACCTTTCAAAACGTCTTTGCCACG
ATAAATGTAAGTCTTGTTTAGAATACATTTGCATATTAATAATTTACTAACTTTCTAATGAATCGATTCG
ATTTAGGTGTTCACCTCAGAGCTGCCAGTTTTTATGAGGGAGGCCCGAAGTCGACTTTATCGCTGTGACA
CATACTTTCTGGGCAAAACGATTGCCGAATTACCGCTTTTTCTCACAGTGCCACTGGTCTTCACGGCGAT
TGCCTATCCGATGATCGGACTGCGGGCCGGAGTGCTGCACTTCTTCAACTGCCTGGCGCTGGTCACTCTG
GTGGCCAATGTGTCAACGTCCTTCGGATATCTAATATCCTGCGCCAGCTCCTCGACCTCGATGGCGCTGT
CTGTGGGTCCGCCGGTTATCATACCATTCCTGCTCTTTGGCGGCTTCTTCTTGAACTCGGGCTCGGTGCC
AGTATACCTCAAATGGTTGTCGTACCTCTCATGGTTCCGTTACGCCAACGAGGGTCTGCTGATTAACCAA
TGGGCGGACGTGGAGCCGGGCGAAATTAGCTGCACATCGTCGAACACCACGTGCCCCAGTTCGGGCAAGG
TCATCCTGGAGACGCTTAACTTCTCCGCCGCCGATCTGCCGCTGGACTACGTGGGTCTGGCCATTCTCAT
CGTGAGCTTCCGGGTGCTCGCATATCTGGCTCTAAGACTTCGGGCCCGACGCAAGGAGTAGCCGACATAT
ATCCGAAATAACTGCTTGTTTTTTTTTTTTACCATTATTACCATCGTGTTTACTGTTTATTGCCCCCTCA
AAAAGCTAATGTAATTATATTTGTGCCAATAAAAACAAGATATGACCTATAGAATACAAGTATTTCCCCT
TCGAACATCCCCACAAGTAGACTTTGGATTTGTCTTCTAACCAAAAGACTTACACACCTGCATACCTTAC
ATCAAAAACTCGTTTATCGCTACATAAAACACCGGGATATATTTTTTATATACATACTTTTCAAATCGCG
CGCCCTCTTCATAATTCACCTCCACCACACCACGTTTCGTAGTTGCTCTTTCGCTGTCTCCCACCCGCTC
TCCGCAACACATTCACCTTTTGTTCGACGACCTTGGAGCGACTGTCGTTAGTTCCGCGCGATTCGGTTCG
CTCAAATGGTTCCGAGTGGTTCATTTCGTCTCAATAGAAATTAGTAATAAATATTTGTATGTACAATTTA
TTTGCTCCAATATATTTGTATATATTTCCCTCACAGCTATATTTATTCTAATTTAATATTATGACTTTTT
AAGGTAATTTTTTGTGACCTGTTCGGAGTGATTAGCGTTACAATTTGAACTGAAAGTGACATCCAGTGTT
TGTTCCTTGTGTAGATGCATCTCAAAAAAATGGTGGGCATAATAGTGTTGTTTATATATATCAAAAATAA
CAACTATAATAATAAGAATACATTTAATTTAGAAAATGCTTGGATTTCACTGGAACTAGGCTAGCATAAC
TTCGTATAATGTATGCTATACGAAGTTATGCTAGCGGATCCAAGCTTGCATGCCTGCAGGTCGGAGTACT
GTCCTCCGAGCGGAGTACTGTCCTCCGAGCGGAGTACTGTCCTCCGAGCGGAGTACTGTCCTCCGAGCGG
AGTACTGTCCTCCGAGCGGAGACTCTAGCGAGCGCCGGAGTATAAATAGAGGCGCTTCGTCTACGGAGCG
ACAATTCAATTCAAACAAGCAAAGTGAACACGTCGCTAAGCGAAAGCTAAGCAAATAAACAAGCGCAGCT
GAACAAGCTAAACAATCTGCAGTAAAGTGCAAGTTAAAGTGAATCAATTAAAAGTAACCAGCAACCAAGT
AAATCAACTGCAACTACTGAAATCTGCCAAGAAGTAATTATTGAATACAAGAAGAGAACTCTGAATAGGG
AATTGGGAATTCGTTAACAGATCTGCGGCCGCGGCTCGAGATGTCTGCGATGCGGCATCGCCCGATGGCC
CCTCCGGGCCAAGGACCAGGAGCGGGAACCGCTGGGGAGCACGTCGACAGCGATGACAACAACTTTACCG
ACGACGAGAGCTCGCCCCTCACCCACGACATTTACGGCGGCAGCCAACGCACCATACAAGAGACGAAGGG
TTGGGATGTTTTCCGGGATCCGCCAATCAAAATTGAGACCGGATCGACGGCGAACCAGGAATGCTTAGAA
TTAACCGTGAAGATCTTGAAGATCTTCGCCTATGTGATTACGTTTATAATAGTTTTAACCGGTGGCGTCA
TCGCCAAGGGCACAATGCTCTTCATGACTTCGCAGGTGCGCAAGGATAAGAAGATGGAGTACTGCAACAA
AGACTTGGGTCGGGACAAAAGCTTCGTAGTCCGACTTCCGGAGGAGGAGCGAGTGGCCTGGATCTGGGCT
CTGCTCATAGCATATGCCCTTCCCGAGATCGGAGCCTTGATCCGATCCGCCCGCATCTGCTTCTTCAAGA
CCTTTAAGGTGCCGAAGACGGGCCACTTCCTCTTCGTCTGGCTGATGGAGAGCTTGAGTGCCGTGGGCAT
GGCGCTGCTGATGTTCGTGGTTCTGCCCCAGATCGACGCCATCCAGGGCGCCATGCTAACCAACTGCCTG
TGCGTCGTGCCGGGCATCTTCGGCCTTCTATCGCGCACCTCCAAGGAGGGCAAGCGCTTTGTAAAGGTGA
TCATCGATCTGGCGGCGGTGGCGGCCCAGGTGACGGGCCTGGTGATCTGGCCGCTGCTGGAGAACCGCCG
TGAGCTGTGGGTCATCCCGGTGGCCTGTGTCATGATCTCGTGCGGCTGGTGGGAGAATTACGTGTCGCCA
CAGTCCCCGCTCGGCCTGGTTCGAGCCCTGGGTCGCATCAAGGAGGAGATGAAGTACACTCGCTACTTCT
GCCACATATTCCTATCCATCTGGAAGATCCTGCTTTTCTTCACCGTCACACTGCTCATCTACTGGGCGCA
AGGCGAGGAACCCGGCAATCTGTTTGCCATGTACGGAGATGCCTTTGGACCCCACAAGATCATAGTCTAC
GAACTGCCAGCGGGACTGGGCGGTGTGCTTCCAGATACCCTGGAATCGGCCAACATTGACACCGTGGATG
TGGATGCCGCCTACAATACGGTGGTGTATGTACTGCTTCTACAGATTTTCGGCGCCTACTTGTGCTACAT
CTTCGGAAAGTTCGCCTGCAAGATCCTCATCCAGGGATTCAGCTACGCGTTTCCCGTCAGTCTAACTGTT
CCGCTCTCTGTTACGTTCCTGATCGCAGCCTGTGGAATCCGGATCGACGATCCCTGCTTCTTCCATGACA
CCATTCCGGACTATCTGTTCTTCACGAGCCCCTCGAACTTCCGGTTCAACAACTTTGTCACCGAGCAAAT
GGCGTGGGCCTGGATCCTTTGGCTCCTCAGTCAGACCTGGATAGCACTGCACATCTGGACTCCGAAGTGC
GAGCGTCTGGCCACCACCGAGAAGTTGTTTGTCCAGCCCATGTACTCCTCTCTACTGATCGATCAGTCGA
TGGCCCTCAACCGAAGGCGCGATGACCAGGCAGATGTGAAAACAGAGGATCTCTCGGAGATCGAAAAGGA
AAAGGGCGATGAGTACTACGAGACCATTTCTGTGCACACGGATCGCTCCTCGGCACCCAACAAGCCATCG
ATTAAGTCCTCCGACAACATCACACGAATCTACTCCTGCGCGACCATGTGGCATGAGACGAAGGACGAGA
TGATAGAGTTCTTGAAGAGCATCATGCGAATGGACGAGGACCAGTGTGCTCGTCGCGTGGCTCAAAAGTA
TCTGAGGGTTCTCGATCCGGACTATTATGAATTTGAGACCCACATCTTCTTCGATGACGCCTTCGAAATC
TCCGATCACAGCGACGATGATATCCAGTGCAATCGATTCGTCAAGCTCTTGATAGCCACCATGGACGAGG
CTGCCTCCGAGATCCATCAGACCACGATCAGACTGCGTCCGCCCAAGAAGTATCCCACTCCGTACGGAGG
CCGCCTGGTGTGGACCCTTCCAGGGAAGACCAAATTCATTACGCACTTAAAGGACAAGGACCGCATTCGT
CACAGGAAGCGTTGGTCTCAGGTCATGTACATGTATTACCTGCTGGGACATCGTCTAATGGAGCTGCCCA
TTTCGGTGGATCGCAAGGATGCAATTGCGGAGAACACCTACCTTTTGACCCTGGACGGAGATATTGACTT
CAAGCCGAATGCGGTGACTCTACTGGTGGATCTGATGAAGAAGAACAAGAACCTGGGTGCTGCCTGCGGT
CGCATTCATCCCGTGGGATCGGGACCCATGGTGTGGTACCAACTTTTCGAATACGCCATCGGCCATTGGC
TGCAAAAGGCCACGGAGCACATGATTGGCTGCGTGCTCTGTTCACCTGGATGCTTCTCCCTGTTCAGGGG
CAAGGCCCTCATGGATGACAATGTGATGAAGAAATACACGACACGGTCGGATGAGGCTCGTCACTACGTG
CAGTACGATCAGGGCGAGGATCGTTGGCTGTGCACATTGCTCCTCCAGAGGGGATACCGCGTGGAGTACT
CGGCTGCCAGTGATGCGTACACCCACTGCCCCGAGGGATTCAATGAGTTCTACAACCAGCGGCGCAGATG
GGTGCCCTCGACCATAGCCAACATCATGGATCTTCTGGCGGATGCGAAGCGCACGATCAAGATCAATGAC
AACATTTCGCTTCTGTACATCTTCTACCAGATGATGTTGATGGGCGGCACCATCCTGGGACCCGGAACCA
TTTTCCTTATGTTGGTGGGTGCATTCGTGGCAGCCTTTCGCATTGACAACTGGACCTCCTTCCACTACAA
CATCGTGCCGATCCTGGCCTTCATGTTTATCTGCTTCACCTGTAAGTCGAACATCCAGTTGTTCGTGGCC
CAAGTCCTTTCGACGGCATATGCCCTGATCATGATGGCGGTGATTGTGGGTACGGCCTTGCAGTTGGGAG
AGGACGGAATAGGCTCCCCTTCGGCCATTTTCCTGATATCCATGGTGGGCTCATTCTTCATAGCCGCATG
TTTGCATCCACAAGAGTTCTGGTGCATTACATGCGGCCTAATCTATTTGCTGTCCATCCCGTCCATGTAC
CTGCTGCTCATCTTGTACTCTATCATCAACCTAAACGTCGTCTCCTGGGGCACCCGCGAGGTGGTGGCTA
AGAAGACCAAGAAAGAACTGGAGGCGGAGAAGAAGGCCGCCGAGGAGGCCAAAAAGAGGGTGAAGCAGAA
GAGCATGCTGAGCTTCCTTCAGAGTGGAATCGGGGACAATGGCGACGAGGAGGGCTCCGTGGAGTTCTCT
CTCGCTGGACTCTTCCGCTGCATATTCTGCACCCACGGAAAAACATCCGACGAGAAGCAGCAGCTGACCT
CCATCGCCGAATCGCTGGACACGATCAAACATCGAATGGACACCATCGAGAGTGCTGTGGATCCCCATGG
TCACCATGCCTCCCGACATGGCAGGAGGAGAACCACATCCAGTGGCTCCAAGGATCACCACCTGCTGACC
TCGGTGGCGGAGAAGTCTGGCGATGAATCGGACGAGTCGGACTCAGACACTTCGGCGGAACCAAAGCAGG
AGCGAGACTTTCTAACCAATCCCTACTGGATCGAGGACCCCGATGTACGCAAGGGCGAGGTCGATTTTCT
CTCCAGCACCGAGATCCAGTTCTGGAAGGATCTCATCGACCAGTATCTCTATCCCATCGACAATGATCCC
GTGGAGCAGGCCCGCATAGCCAAAGATCTGAAGGAGCTGCGCGACTCGTCGGTGTTCGCGTTCTTCATGA
TCAATGCACTGTTCGTGCTGATCGTGTTCCTGCTGCAGCTGAACAAGGACAACATCCACGTGAAGTGGCC
CTTCGGAGTGCGGACGAACATCACCTACGACGAGTCCACCCAGGAGGTGCACATCTCCAAGGAGTACCTT
CAGCTGGAGCCCATCGGATTGGTGTTCGTATTCTTCTTTGCTCTTATTTTGATAATCCAGTTCACGGCCA
TGCTGTTCCATCGATTTGGAACCATTTCGCACATCCTGGCCTCGACTGAACTCAACTTCTGCAAGAAGAA
GTCTGAGGATCTGACACAGGACCAACTAATAGATAAGCATGCTGTGGAGATCGTCAAGAACTTGCAGAGG
CTGCAGGGAATCGATGGCGACTACGACAATGACTCCGGTTCCGGGCCAGATCGCATAGCCAGGCGGAAGA
CCATTCAAAATCTGGAGAAGGCGCGACAGCCACGTCGCCAGATCGGCACCCTGGATGTGGCGTTCAAGAA
GCGCTTCCTGAAACTCACCGCCGATGCGGAGAACAATCCGGCCACGCCCATTCTCACCCGCCGCCTGACA
ATGCGGGCGGAGACCATCCGGGCACTGGAGGTGCGTAAGAATTCGGTGATGGCCGAAAGGCGGAAGTCCG
CGATGCAAACTCTGGGAGCAAAGAACGAGTACGGAATCACAACTGGAGCACCGATTAACAACAATGGAGC
TCTGCCGAATCAGCGAAGCGGACGTGTCTCGAATGCAGGCATCAGCATCAAGGATGTATTCAATGTGAAC
GGTGGTGGTGCCGAGCAGATTTACGGCTCGAATGGGGGCGGCACTATCAACCAGGGTTACGAGCATGTGA
TCGACGAGGACGGCGACGGCAACTCCCTGCGGCTGACCACCAGGAATCCCCATCCCCACCCGCACCACCA
GGTCTCCTGGGGCCAGAACACCAACGGCGGCGGCGGTAATGGCACAGGTCGCCTGTCCGGCTTCGCCAAC
GAGCTGGGCCCCCGCCTGATGGGCAAGCATCACCATCATCACCACTAATAGTCTAGAGGATCTTTGTGAA
GGAACCTTACTTCTGTGGTGTGACATAATTGGACAAACTACCTACAGAGATTTAAAGCTCTAAGGTAAAT
ATAAAATTTTTAAGTGTATAATGTGTTAAACTACTGATTCTAATTGTTTGTGTATTTTAGATTCCAACCT
ATGGAACTGATGAATGGGAGCAGTGGTGGAATGCCTTTAATGAGGAAAACCTGTTTTGCTCAGAAGAAAT
GCCATCTAGTGATGATGAGGCTACTGCTGACTCTCAACATTCTACTCCTCCAAAAAAGAAGAGAAAGGTA
GAAGACCCCAAGGACTTTCCTTCAGAATTGCTAAGTTTTTTGAGTCATGCTGTGTTTAGTAATAGAACTC
TTGCTTGCTTTGCTATTTACACCACAAAGGAAAAAGCTGCACTGCTATACAAGAAAATTATGGAAAAATA
TTTGATGTATAGTGCCTTGACTAGAGATCATAATCAGCCATACCACATTTGTAGAGGTTTTACTTGCTTT
AAAAAACCTCCCACACCTCCCCCTGAACCTGAAACATAAAATGAATGCAATTGTTGTTGTTAACTTGTTT
ATTGCAGCTTATAATGGTTACAAATAAAGCAATAGCATCACAAATTTCACAAATAAAGCATTTTTTTCAC
TGCATTCTAGTTGTGGTTTGTCCAAACTCATCAATGTATCTTATCATGTCTGGATCCACTAGTGTCGACG
ATGTAGGTCACGGTCTCGAAGCCGCGGTGCGGGTGCCAGGGCGTGCCCTTGGGCTCCCCGGGCGCGTACT
CCACCTCACCCATCTGGTCCATCATGATGAACGGGTCGAGGTGGCGGTAGTTGATCCCGGCGAACGCGCG
GCGCACCGGGAAGCCCTCGCCCTCGAAACCGCTGGGCGCGGTGGTCACGGTGAGCACGGGACGTGCGACG
GCGTCGGCGGGTGCGGATACGCGGGGCAGCGTCAGCGGGTTCTCGACGGTCACGGCGGGCATGTCGACAC
TAGTTCTAGCCAGCTTTTGTTCCCTTTAGTGAGGGTTAATTTCGAGCTTGGCGTAATCATGGTCATAGCT
GTTTCCTGTGTGAAATTGTTATCCGCTCACAATTCCACACAACATACGAGCCGGAAGCATAAAGTGTAAA
GCCTGGGGTGCCTAATGAGTGAGCTAACTCACATTAATTGCGTTGCGCTCACTGCCCGCTTTCCAGTCGG
GAAACCTGTCGTGCCAGCTGCATTAATGAATCGGCCAACGCGCGGGGAGAGGCGGTTTGCGTATTGGGCG
CTCTTCCGCTTCCTCGCTCACTGACTCGCTGCGCTCGGTCGTTCGGCTGCGGCGAGCGGTATCAGCTCAC
TCAAAGGCGGTAATACGGTTATCCACAGAATCAGGGGATAACGCAGGAAAGAACATGTGAGCAAAAGGCC
AGCAAAAGGCCAGGAACCGTAAAAAGGCCGCGTTGCTGGCGTTTTTCCATAGGCTCCGCCCCCCTGACGA
GCATCACAAAAATCGACGCTCAAGTCAGAGGTGGCGAAACCCGACAGGACTATAAAGATACCAGGCGTTT
CCCCCTGGAAGCTCCCTCGTGCGCTCTCCTGTTCCGACCCTGCCGCTTACCGGATACCTGTCCGCCTTTC
TCCCTTCGGGAAGCGTGGCGCTTTCTCATAGCTCACGCTGTAGGTATCTCAGTTCGGTGTAGGTCGTTCG
CTCCAAGCTGGGCTGTGTGCACGAACCCCCCGTTCAGCCCGACCGCTGCGCCTTATCCGGTAACTATCGT
CTTGAGTCCAACCCGGTAAGACACGACTTATCGCCACTGGCAGCAGCCACTGGTAACAGGATTAGCAGAG
CGAGGTATGTAGGCGGTGCTACAGAGTTCTTGAAGTGGTGGCCTAACTACGGCTACACTAGAAGGACAGT
ATTTGGTATCTGCGCTCTGCTGAAGCCAGTTACCTTCGGAAAAAGAGTTGGTAGCTCTTGATCCGGCAAA
CAAACCACCGCTGGTAGCGGTGGTTTTTTTGTTTGCAAGCAGCAGATTACGCGCAGAAAAAAAGGATCTC
AAGAAGATCCTTTGATCTTTTCTACGGGGTCTGACGCTCAGTGGAACGAAAACTCACGTTAAGGGATTTT
GGTCATGAGATTATCAAAAAGGATCTTCACCTAGATCCTTTTAAATTAAAAATGAAGTTTTAAATCAATC
TAAAGTATATATGAGTAAACTTGGTCTGACAGTTACCAATGCTTAATCAGTGAGGCACCTATCTCAGCGA
TCTGTCTATTTCGTTCATCCATAGTTGCCTGACTCCCCGTCGTGTAGATAACTACGATACGGGAGGGCTT
ACCATCTGGCCCCAGTGCTGCAATGATACCGCGAGACCCACGCTCACCGGCTCCAGATTTATCAGCAATA
AACCAGCCAGCCGGAAGGGCCGAGCGCAGAAGTGGTCCTGCAACTTTATCCGCCTCCATCCAGTCTATTA
ATTGTTGCCGGGAAGCTAGAGTAAGTAGTTCGCCAGTTAATAGTTTGCGCAACGTTGTTGCCATTGCTAC
AGGCATCGTGGTGTCACGCTCGTCGTTTGGTATGGCTTCATTCAGCTCCGGTTCCCAACGATCAAGGCGA
GTTACATGATCCCCCATGTTGTGCAAAAAAGCGGTTAGCTCCTTCGGTCCTCCGATCGTTGTCAGAAGTA
AGTTGGCCGCAGTGTTATCACTCATGGTTATGGCAGCACTGCATAATTCTCTTACTGTCATGCCATCCGT
AAGATGCTTTTCTGTGACTGGTGAGTACTCAACCAAGTCATTCTGAGAATAGTGTATGCGGCGACCGAGT
TGCTCTTGCCCGGCGTCAATACGGGATAATACCGCGCCACATAGCAGAACTTTAAAAGTGCTCATCATTG
GAAAACGTTCTTCGGGGCGAAAACTCTCAAGGATCTTACCGCTGTTGAGATCCAGTTCGATGTAACCCAC
TCGTGCACCCAACTGATCTTCAGCATCTTTTACTTTCACCAGCGTTTCTGGGTGAGCAAAAACAGGAAGG
CAAAATGCCGCAAAAAAGGGAATAAGGGCGACACGGAAATGTTGAATACTCATACTCTTCCTTTTTCAAT
ATTATTGAAGCATTTATCAGGGTTATTGTCTCATGAGCGGATACATATTTGAATGTATTTAGAAAAATAA
ACAAATAGGGGTTCCGCGCACATTTCCCCGAAAAGTGCCAC
