Features (pLannotate 1.2.2; 24 found; start..end, strand, type, name):
    333..366     -  protein_bind   loxP: Cre-mediated recombination occurs in the 8-bp core sequence (GCATACAT). Cre recombinase
    379..400     -  misc_feature   MCS (fragment): pUC18/19 multiple cloning site
    399..493     +  protein_bind   5X UAS: five tandem copies of the "ScaI site" 17-mer CGGAGTACTGTCCTCCG, an upstream activating sequence (UAS) that efficiently binds yeast Gal4 (Webster et al., 1988; Pfeiffer et al., 2010) GAL4
    512..750     +  promoter       hsp70 promoter: Drosophila melanogaster hsp70Bb promoter
   5645..5662    +  CDS            OLLAS tag (fragment): Escherichia coli OmpF Linker and mouse Langerin fusion sequence tag (Park et al., 2008)
   5716..5790    +  CDS            small t antigen (fragment): SV40 (simian virus 40) small t antigen
   5792..5857    +  intron         small t intron: SV40 (simian virus 40) small t antigen intron
   5987..6007    +  CDS            SV40 NLS: nuclear localization signal of SV40 (simian virus 40) large T antigen
   6014..6148    +  CDS            LT_POVHA (fragment): Protein inferred from homology: Swiss-Prot protein existence level 3. Isoform large T antigen is a key early protein essential for both driving viral replication and inducing cellular transformation. Plays a role in viral genome replication by driving entry of quiescent cells into the cell cycle and by autoregulating the synthesis of viral early mRNA. Displays highly oncogenic activities by corrupting the host cellular checkpoint mechanisms that guard cell division and the transcription, replication, and repair of DNA. Participates in the modulation of cellular gene expression preceeding viral
   6173..6256    +  CDS            large T antigen (fragment): large T antigen from SV40 (simian virus 40)
   6279..6413    +  polyA_signal   SV40 poly(A) signal: SV40 polyadenylation signal
   6442..6511    +  protein_bind   attB: attB site for the φC31 integrase (Groth et al., 2000) phage φC31 integrase
   6730..6748    -  promoter       T3 promoter: promoter for bacteriophage T3 RNA polymerase
   6791..6813    -  protein_bind   lac operator (fragment): The lac repressor binds to the lac operator to inhibit transcription in E. coli. This inhibition can be relieved by adding lactose or isopropyl-β-D-thiogalactopyranoside (IPTG). lac repressor encoded by lacI
   6817..6847    -  promoter       lac promoter: promoter for the E. coli lac operon
   6862..6883    -  protein_bind   CAP binding site: CAP binding activates transcription in the presence of cAMP. E. coli catabolite activator protein
   6896..6988    -  CDS            lacI (fragment): lac repressor; lacI; The lac repressor binds to the lac operator to inhibit transcription in E. coli. This inhibition can be relieved by adding lactose or isopropyl-β-D-thiogalactopyranoside (IPTG).
   7171..7759    -  rep_origin     ori: high-copy-number ColE1/pMB1/pBR322/pUC origin of replication
   7930..8790    -  CDS            AmpR: β-lactamase; bla; confers resistance to ampicillin, carbenicillin, and related antibiotics
   8791..8895    -  promoter       AmpR promoter: bla
   8948..9376    -  rep_origin     f1 ori (sequence partly withheld): f1 bacteriophage origin of replication; arrow indicates direction of (+) strand synthesis
   9381..9538    -  CDS            lacZα (fragment): LacZα fragment of β-galactosidase; lacZ fragment
   9541..9559    +  promoter       T7 promoter: promoter for bacteriophage T7 RNA polymerase
   9584..326     +  gene           mini-white (across the origin): white; This modified version of the white gene lacks part of the first intron.
>Addgene plasmid #138956 | pUAS-kkv-OH | addgene full sequence | sequence record 274764 | Addgene NGS Result
GAGTGGTTCATTTCGTCTCAATAGAAATTAGTAATAAATATTTGTATGTACAATTTATTTGCTCCAATAT
ATTTGTATATATTTCCCTCACAGCTATATTTATTCTAATTTAATATTATGACTTTTTAAGGTAATTTTTT
GTGACCTGTTCGGAGTGATTAGCGTTACAATTTGAACTGAAAGTGACATCCAGTGTTTGTTCCTTGTGTA
GATGCATCTCAAAAAAATGGTGGGCATAATAGTGTTGTTTATATATATCAAAAATAACAACTATAATAAT
AAGAATACATTTAATTTAGAAAATGCTTGGATTTCACTGGAACTAGGCTAGCATAACTTCGTATAATGTA
TGCTATACGAAGTTATGCTAGCGGATCCAAGCTTGCATGCCTGCAGGTCGGAGTACTGTCCTCCGAGCGG
AGTACTGTCCTCCGAGCGGAGTACTGTCCTCCGAGCGGAGTACTGTCCTCCGAGCGGAGTACTGTCCTCC
GAGCGGAGACTCTAGCGAGCGCCGGAGTATAAATAGAGGCGCTTCGTCTACGGAGCGACAATTCAATTCA
AACAAGCAAAGTGAACACGTCGCTAAGCGAAAGCTAAGCAAATAAACAAGCGCAGCTGAACAAGCTAAAC
AATCTGCAGTAAAGTGCAAGTTAAAGTGAATCAATTAAAAGTAACCAGCAACCAAGTAAATCAACTGCAA
CTACTGAAATCTGCCAAGAAGTAATTATTGAATACAAGAAGAGAACTCTGAATAGGGAATTGGGAATTCG
TTAACAGATCTGCGGCCGCGGCTCGAGATGTCTGCGATGCGGCATCGCCCGATGGCCCCTCCGGGCCAAG
GACCAGGAGCGGGAACCGCTGGGGAGCACGTCGACAGCGATGACAACAACTTTACCGACGACGAGAGCTC
GCCCCTCACCCACGACATTTACGGCGGCAGCCAACGCACCATACAAGAGACGAAGGGTTGGGATGTTTTC
CGGGATCCGCCAATCAAAATTGAGACCGGATCGACGGCGAACCAGGAATGCTTAGAATTAACCGTGAAGA
TCTTGAAGATCTTCGCCTATGTGATTACGTTTATAATAGTTTTAACCGGTGGCGTCATCGCCAAGGGCAC
AATGCTCTTCATGACTTCGCAGGTGCGCAAGGATAAGAAGATGGAGTACTGCAACAAAGACTTGGGTCGG
GACAAAAGCTTCGTAGTCCGACTTCCGGAGGAGGAGCGAGTGGCCTGGATCTGGGCTCTGCTCATAGCAT
ATGCCCTTCCCGAGATCGGAGCCTTGATCCGATCCGCCCGCATCTGCTTCTTCAAGACCTTTAAGGTGCC
GAAGACGGGCCACTTCCTCTTCGTCTGGCTGATGGAGAGCTTGAGTGCCGTGGGCATGGCGCTGCTGATG
TTCGTGGTTCTGCCCCAGATCGACGCCATCCAGGGCGCCATGCTAACCAACTGCCTGTGCGTCGTGCCGG
GCATCTTCGGCCTTCTATCGCGCACCTCCAAGGAGGGCAAGCGCTTTGTAAAGGTGATCATCGATCTGGC
GGCGGTGGCGGCCCAGGTGACGGGCCTGGTGATCTGGCCGCTGCTGGAGAACCGCCGTGAGCTGTGGGTC
ATCCCGGTGGCCTGTGTCATGATCTCGTGCGGCTGGTGGGAGAATTACGTGTCGCCACAGTCCCCGCTCG
GCCTGGTTCGAGCCCTGGGTCGCATCAAGGAGGAGATGAAGTACACTCGCTACTTCTGCCACATATTCCT
ATCCATCTGGAAGATCCTGCTTTTCTTCACCGTCACACTGCTCATCTACTGGGCGCAAGGCGAGGAACCC
GGCAATCTGTTTGCCATGTACGGAGATGCCTTTGGACCCCACAAGATCATAGTCTACGAACTGCCAGCGG
GACTGGGCGGTGTGCTTCCAGATACCCTGGAATCGGCCAACATTGACACCGTGGATGTGGATGCCGCCTA
CAATACGGTGGTGTATGTACTGCTTCTACAGATTTTCGGCGCCTACTTGTGCTACATCTTCGGAAAGTTC
GCCTGCAAGATCCTCATCCAGGGATTCAGCTACGCGTTTCCCGTCAGTCTAACTGTTCCGCTCTCTGTTA
CGTTCCTGATCGCAGCCTGTGGAATCCGGATCGACGATCCCTGCTTCTTCCATGACACCATTCCGGACTA
TCTGTTCTTCACGAGCCCCTCGAACTTCCGGTTCAACAACTTTGTCACCGAGCAAATGGCGTGGGCCTGG
ATCCTTTGGCTCCTCAGTCAGACCTGGATAGCACTGCACATCTGGACTCCGAAGTGCGAGCGTCTGGCCA
CCACCGAGAAGTTGTTTGTCCAGCCCATGTACTCCTCTCTACTGATCGATCAGTCGATGGCCCTCAACCG
AAGGCGCGATGACCAGGCAGATGTGAAAACAGAGGATCTCTCGGAGATCGAAAAGGAAAAGGGCGATGAG
TACTACGAGACCATTTCTGTGCACACGGATCGCTCCTCGGCACCCAACAAGCCATCGATTAAGTCCTCCG
ACAACATCACACGAATCTACTCCTGCGCGACCATGTGGCATGAGACGAAGGACGAGATGATAGAGTTCTT
GAAGAGCATCATGCGAATGGACGAGGACCAGTGTGCTCGTCGCGTGGCTCAAAAGTATCTGAGGGTTCTC
GATCCGGACTATTATGAATTTGAGACCCACATCTTCTTCGATGACGCCTTCGAAATCTCCGATCACAGCG
ACGATGATATCCAGTGCAATCGATTCGTCAAGCTCTTGATAGCCACCATGGACGAGGCTGCCTCCGAGAT
CCATCAGACCACGATCAGACTGCGTCCGCCCAAGAAGTATCCCACTCCGTACGGAGGCCGCCTGGTGTGG
ACCCTTCCAGGGAAGACCAAATTCATTACGCACTTAAAGGACAAGGACCGCATTCGTCACAGGAAGCGTT
GGTCTCAGGTCATGTACATGTATTACCTGCTGGGACATCGTCTAATGGAGCTGCCCATTTCGGTGGATCG
CAAGGATGCAATTGCGGAGAACACCTACCTTTTGACCCTGGACGGAGATATTGACTTCAAGCCGAATGCG
GTGACTCTACTGGTGGATCTGATGAAGAAGAACAAGAACCTGGGTGCTGCCTGCGGTCGCATTCATCCCG
TGGGATCGGGACCCATGGTGTGGTACCAACTTTTCGAATACGCCATCGGCCATTGGCTGCAAAAGGCCAC
GGAGCACATGATTGGCTGCGTGCTCTGTTCACCTGGATGCTTCTCCCTGTTCAGGGGCAAGGCCCTCATG
GATGACAATGTGATGAAGAAATACACGACACGGTCGGATGAGGCTCGTCACTACGTGCAGTACGATCAGG
GCGAGGATCGTTGGCTGTGCACATTGCTCCTCCAGAGGGGATACCGCGTGGAGTACTCGGCTGCCAGTGA
TGCGTACACCCACTGCCCCGAGGGATTCAATGAGTTCTACAACCAGCGGCGCAGATGGGTGCCCTCGACC
ATAGCCAACATCATGGATCTTCTGGCGGATGCGAAGCGCACGATCAAGATCAATGACAACATTTCGCTTC
TGTACATCTTCTACCAGATGATGTTGATGGGCGGCACCATCCTGGGACCCGGAACCATTTTCCTTATGTT
GGTGGGTGCATTCGTGGCAGCCTTTCGCATTGACAACTGGACCTCCTTCCACTACAACATCGTGCCGATC
CTGGCCTTCATGTTTATCTGCTTCACCTGTAAGTCGAACATCCAGTTGTTCGTGGCCCAAGTCCTTTCGA
CGGCATATGCCCTGATCATGATGGCGGTGATTGTGGGTACGGCCTTGCAGTTGGGAGAGGACGGAATAGG
CTCCCCTTCGGCCATTTTCCTGATATCCATGGTGGGCTCATTCTTCATAGCCGCATGTTTGCATCCACAA
GAGTTCTGGTGCATTACATGCGGCCTAATCTATTTGCTGTCCATCCCGTCCATGTACCTGCTGCTCATCT
TGTACTCTATCATCAACCTAAACGTCGTCTCCTGGGGCACCCGCGAGGTGGTGGCTAAGAAGACCAAGAA
AGAACTGGAGGCGGAGAAGAAGGCCGCCGAGGAGGCCAAAAAGAGGGTGAAGCAGAAGAGCATGCTGAGC
TTCCTTCAGAGTGGAATCGGGGACAATGGCGACGAGGAGGGCTCCGTGGAGTTCTCTCTCGCTGGACTCT
TCCGCTGCATATTCTGCACCCACGGAAAAACATCCGACGAGAAGCAGCAGCTGACCTCCATCGCCGAATC
GCTGGACACGATCAAACATCGAATGGACACCATCGAGAGTGCTGTGGATCCCCATGGTCACCATGCCTCC
CGACATGGCAGGAGGAGAACCACATCCAGTGGCTCCAAGGATCACCACCTGCTGACCTCGGTGGCGGAGA
AGTCTGGCGATGAATCGGACGAGTCGGACTCAGACACTTCGGCGGAACCAAAGCAGGAGCGAGACTTTCT
AACCAATCCCTACTGGATCGAGGACCCCGATGTACGCAAGGGCGAGGTCGATTTTCTCTCCAGCACCGAG
ATCCAGTTCTGGAAGGATCTCATCGACCAGTATCTCTATCCCATCGACAATGATCCCGTGGAGCAGGCCC
GCATAGCCAAAGATCTGAAGGAGCTGCGCGACTCGTCGGTGTTCGCGTTCTTCATGATCAATGCACTGTT
CGTGCTGATCGTGTTCCTGCTGCAGCTGAACAAGGACAACATCCACGTGAAGTGGCCCTTCGGAGTGCGG
ACGAACATCACCTACGACGAGTCCACCCAGGAGGTGCACATCTCCAAGGAGTACCTTCAGCTGGAGCCCA
TCGGATTGGTGTTCGTATTCTTCTTTGCTCTTATTTTGATAATCCAGTTCACGGCCATGCTGTTCCATCG
ATTTGGAACCATTTCGCACATCCTGGCCTCGACTGAACTCAACTTCTGCAAGAAGAAGTCTGAGGATCTG
ACACAGGACCAACTAATAGATAAGCATGCTGTGGAGATCGTCAAGAACTTGCAGAGGCTGCAGGGAATCG
ATGGCGACTACGACAATGACTCCGGTTCCGGGCCAGATCGCATAGCCAGGCGGAAGACCATTCAAAATCT
GGAGAAGGCGCGACAGCCACGTCGCCAGATCGGCACCCTGGATGTGGCGTTCAAGAAGCGCTTCCTGAAA
CTCACCGCCGATGCGGAGAACAATCCGGCCACGCCCATTCTCACCCGCCGCCTGACAATGCGGGCGGAGA
CCATCCGGGCACTGGAGGTGCGTAAGAATTCGGTGATGGCCGAAAGGCGGAAGTCCGCGATGCAAACTCT
GGGAGCAAAGAACGAGTACGGAATCACAACTGGAGCACCGATTAACAACAATGGAGCTCTGCCGAATCAG
CGAAGCGGACGTGTCTCGAATGCAGGCATCAGCATCAAGGATGTATTCAATGTGAACGGTGGTGGTGCCG
AGCAGATTTACGGCTCGAATGGGGGCGGCACTATCAACCAGGGTTACGAGCATGTGATCGACGAGGACGG
CGACGGCAACTCCCTGCGGCTGACCACCAGGAATCCCCATCCCCACCCGCACCACCAGGTCTCCTGGGGC
CAGAACACCAACGGCGGCGGCGGTAATGGCACAGGTCGCCTGTCCGGCTTCGCCAACGAGCTGGGCCCCC
GCCTGATGGGCAAGCATCACCATCATCACCACTAATAGTCTAGAGGATCTTTGTGAAGGAACCTTACTTC
TGTGGTGTGACATAATTGGACAAACTACCTACAGAGATTTAAAGCTCTAAGGTAAATATAAAATTTTTAA
GTGTATAATGTGTTAAACTACTGATTCTAATTGTTTGTGTATTTTAGATTCCAACCTATGGAACTGATGA
ATGGGAGCAGTGGTGGAATGCCTTTAATGAGGAAAACCTGTTTTGCTCAGAAGAAATGCCATCTAGTGAT
GATGAGGCTACTGCTGACTCTCAACATTCTACTCCTCCAAAAAAGAAGAGAAAGGTAGAAGACCCCAAGG
ACTTTCCTTCAGAATTGCTAAGTTTTTTGAGTCATGCTGTGTTTAGTAATAGAACTCTTGCTTGCTTTGC
TATTTACACCACAAAGGAAAAAGCTGCACTGCTATACAAGAAAATTATGGAAAAATATTTGATGTATAGT
GCCTTGACTAGAGATCATAATCAGCCATACCACATTTGTAGAGGTTTTACTTGCTTTAAAAAACCTCCCA
CACCTCCCCCTGAACCTGAAACATAAAATGAATGCAATTGTTGTTGTTAACTTGTTTATTGCAGCTTATA
ATGGTTACAAATAAAGCAATAGCATCACAAATTTCACAAATAAAGCATTTTTTTCACTGCATTCTAGTTG
TGGTTTGTCCAAACTCATCAATGTATCTTATCATGTCTGGATCCACTAGTGTCGACGATGTAGGTCACGG
TCTCGAAGCCGCGGTGCGGGTGCCAGGGCGTGCCCTTGGGCTCCCCGGGCGCGTACTCCACCTCACCCAT
CTGGTCCATCATGATGAACGGGTCGAGGTGGCGGTAGTTGATCCCGGCGAACGCGCGGCGCACCGGGAAG
CCCTCGCCCTCGAAACCGCTGGGCGCGGTGGTCACGGTGAGCACGGGACGTGCGACGGCGTCGGCGGGTG
CGGATACGCGGGGCAGCGTCAGCGGGTTCTCGACGGTCACGGCGGGCATGTCGACACTAGTTCTAGCCAG
CTTTTGTTCCCTTTAGTGAGGGTTAATTTCGAGCTTGGCGTAATCATGGTCATAGCTGTTTCCTGTGTGA
AATTGTTATCCGCTCACAATTCCACACAACATACGAGCCGGAAGCATAAAGTGTAAAGCCTGGGGTGCCT
AATGAGTGAGCTAACTCACATTAATTGCGTTGCGCTCACTGCCCGCTTTCCAGTCGGGAAACCTGTCGTG
CCAGCTGCATTAATGAATCGGCCAACGCGCGGGGAGAGGCGGTTTGCGTATTGGGCGCTCTTCCGCTTCC
TCGCTCACTGACTCGCTGCGCTCGGTCGTTCGGCTGCGGCGAGCGGTATCAGCTCACTCAAAGGCGGTAA
TACGGTTATCCACAGAATCAGGGGATAACGCAGGAAAGAACATGTGAGCAAAAGGCCAGCAAAAGGCCAG
GAACCGTAAAAAGGCCGCGTTGCTGGCGTTTTTCCATAGGCTCCGCCCCCCTGACGAGCATCACAAAAAT
CGACGCTCAAGTCAGAGGTGGCGAAACCCGACAGGACTATAAAGATACCAGGCGTTTCCCCCTGGAAGCT
CCCTCGTGCGCTCTCCTGTTCCGACCCTGCCGCTTACCGGATACCTGTCCGCCTTTCTCCCTTCGGGAAG
CGTGGCGCTTTCTCATAGCTCACGCTGTAGGTATCTCAGTTCGGTGTAGGTCGTTCGCTCCAAGCTGGGC
TGTGTGCACGAACCCCCCGTTCAGCCCGACCGCTGCGCCTTATCCGGTAACTATCGTCTTGAGTCCAACC
CGGTAAGACACGACTTATCGCCACTGGCAGCAGCCACTGGTAACAGGATTAGCAGAGCGAGGTATGTAGG
CGGTGCTACAGAGTTCTTGAAGTGGTGGCCTAACTACGGCTACACTAGAAGAACAGTATTTGGTATCTGC
GCTCTGCTGAAGCCAGTTACCTTCGGAAAAAGAGTTGGTAGCTCTTGATCCGGCAAACAAACCACCGCTG
GTAGCGGTGGTTTTTTTGTTTGCAAGCAGCAGATTACGCGCAGAAAAAAAGGATCTCAAGAAGATCCTTT
GATCTTTTCTACGGGGTCTGACGCTCAGTGGAACGAAAACTCACGTTAAGGGATTTTGGTCATGAGATTA
TCAAAAAGGATCTTCACCTAGATCCTTTTAAATTAAAAATGAAGTTTTAAATCAATCTAAAGTATATATG
AGTAAACTTGGTCTGACAGTTACCAATGCTTAATCAGTGAGGCACCTATCTCAGCGATCTGTCTATTTCG
TTCATCCATAGTTGCCTGACTCCCCGTCGTGTAGATAACTACGATACGGGAGGGCTTACCATCTGGCCCC
AGTGCTGCAATGATACCGCGAGACCCACGCTCACCGGCTCCAGATTTATCAGCAATAAACCAGCCAGCCG
GAAGGGCCGAGCGCAGAAGTGGTCCTGCAACTTTATCCGCCTCCATCCAGTCTATTAATTGTTGCCGGGA
AGCTAGAGTAAGTAGTTCGCCAGTTAATAGTTTGCGCAACGTTGTTGCCATTGCTACAGGCATCGTGGTG
TCACGCTCGTCGTTTGGTATGGCTTCATTCAGCTCCGGTTCCCAACGATCAAGGCGAGTTACATGATCCC
CCATGTTGTGCAAAAAAGCGGTTAGCTCCTTCGGTCCTCCGATCGTTGTCAGAAGTAAGTTGGCCGCAGT
GTTATCACTCATGGTTATGGCAGCACTGCATAATTCTCTTACTGTCATGCCATCCGTAAGATGCTTTTCT
GTGACTGGTGAGTACTCAACCAAGTCATTCTGAGAATAGTGTATGCGGCGACCGAGTTGCTCTTGCCCGG
CGTCAATACGGGATAATACCGCGCCACATAGCAGAACTTTAAAAGTGCTCATCATTGGAAAACGTTCTTC
GGGGCGAAAACTCTCAAGGATCTTACCGCTGTTGAGATCCAGTTCGATGTAACCCACTCGTGCACCCAAC
TGATCTTCAGCATCTTTTACTTTCACCAGCGTTTCTGGGTGAGCAAAAACAGGAAGGCAAAATGCCGCAA
AAAAGGGAATAAGGGCGACACGGAAATGTTGAATACTCATACTCTTCCTTTTTCAATATTATTGAAGCAT
TTATCAGGGTTATTGTCTCATGAGCGGATACATATTTGAATGTATTTAGAAAAATAAACAAATAGGGGTT
CCGCGCACATTTCCCCGAAAAGTGCCACCTAAATTGTAAGCGTTAATATTTTGTTAAAATTCGCGTTAAA
TTTTTGTTAAATCAGCTCATTTTTTAACCAATAGGCCGAAATCGGCAAAATCCCTTATAAATCAAAAGAA
TAGACCGAGATAGGGT
[37 nt withheld, positions 9047-9083]
AAAGAACGTGGACTCCAACGTCAAAGG
[49 nt withheld, positions 9111-9159]
T
[91 nt withheld, positions 9161-9251]
G
[124 nt withheld, positions 9253-9376]
CCCATTCGCCATTCAGGCTGCGCAACTGTTGGGAAGGGCGATCGGTGCGGGCCTCTTCGCTATTACGCCA
GCTGGCGAAAGGGGGATGTGCTGCAAGGCGATTAAGTTGGGTAACGCCAGGGTTTTCCCAGTCACGACGT
TGTAAAACGACGGCCAGTGAATTGTAATACGACTCACTATAGGGCGAATTGGGTACGTACCGGGCCCCTA
GTATGTATGTAAGTTAATAAAACCCATTTTTGCGGAAAGTAGATAAAAAAAACATTTTTTTTTTTTACTG
CACTGGATATCATTGAACTTATCTGATCAGTTTTAAATTTACTTCGATCCAAGGGTATTTGATGTACCAG
GTTCTTTCGATTACCTCTCACTCAAAATGACATTCCACTCAAAGTCAGCGCTGTTTGCCTCCTTCTCTGT
CCACAGAAATATCGCCGTCTCTTTCGCCGCTGCGTCCGCTATCTCTTTCGCCACCGTTTGTAGCGTTACG
TAGCGTCAATGTCCGCCTTCAGTTGCATTTTGTCAGCGGTTTCGTGACGAAGCTCCAAGCGGTTTACGCC
ATCAATTAAACACAAAGTGCTGTGCCAAAACTCCTCTCGCTTCTTATTTTTGTTTGTTTTTTGAGTGATT
GGGGTGGTGATTGGTTTTGGGTGGGTAAGCAGGGGAAAGTGTGAAAAATCCCGGCAATGGGCCAAGAGGA
TCAGGAGCTATTAATTCGCGGAGGCAGCAAACACCCATCTGCCGAGCATCTGAACAATGTGAGTAGTACA
TGTGCATACATCTTAAGTTCACTTGATCTATAGGAACTGCGATTGCAACATCAAATTGTCTGCGGCGTGA
GAACTGCGACCCACAAAAATCCCAAACCGCAATTGCACAAACAAATAGTGACACGAAACAGATTATTCTG
GTAGCTGTTCTCGCTATATAAGACAATTTTTGAGATCATATCATGATCAAGACATCTAAAGGCATTCATT
TTCGACTATATTCTTTTTTACAAAAAATATAACAACCAGATATTTTAAGCTGATCCTAGATGCACAAAAA
ATAAATAAAAGTATAAACCTACTTCGTAGGATACTTCGGGGTACTTTTTGTTCGGGGTTAGATGAGCATA
ACGCTTGTAGTTGATATTTGAGATCCCCTATCATTGCAGGGTGACAGCGGAGCGGCTTCGCAGAGCTGCA
TTAACCAGGGCTTCGGGCAGGCCAAAAACTACGGCACGCTCCGGCCACCCAGTCCGCCGGAGGACTCCGG
TTCAGGGAGCGGCCAACTAGCCGAGAACCTCACCTATGCCTGGCACAATATGGACATCTTTGGGGCGGTC
AATCAGCCGGGCTCCGGATGGCGGCAGCTGGTCAACCGGACACGCGGACTATTCTGCAACGAGCGACACA
TACCGGCGCCCAGGAAACATTTGCTCAAGAACGGTGAGTTTCTATTCGCAGTCGGCTGATCTGTGTGAAA
TCTTAATAAAGGGTCCAATTACCAATTTGAAACTCAGTTTGCGGCGTGGCCTATCCGGGCGAACTTTTGG
CCGTGATGGGCAGTTCCGGTGCCGGAAAGACGACCCTGCTGAATGCCCTTGCCTTTCGATCGCCGCAGGG
CATCCAAGTATCGCCATCCGGGATGCGACTGCTCAATGGCCAACCTGTGGACGCCAAGGAGATGCAGGCC
AGGTGCGCCTATGTCCAGCAGGATGACCTCTTTATCGGCTCCCTAACGGCCAGGGAACACCTGATTTTCC
AAGCCATGGTGCGGATGCCACGACATCTGACCTATCGGCAGCGAGTGGCCCGCGTGGATCAGGTGATCCA
GGAGCTTTCGCTCAGCAAATGTCAGCACACGATCATCGGTGTGCCCGGCAGGGTGAAAGGTCTGTCCGGC
GGAGAAAGGAAGCGTCTGGCATTCGCCTCCGAGGCTCTAACCGATCCGCCGCTTCTGATCTGCGATGAGC
CCACCTCCGGACTGGACTCCTTTACCGCCCACAGCGTCGTCCAGGTGCTGAAGAAGCTGTCGCAGAAGGG
CAAGACCGTCATCCTGACCATTCATCAGCCGTCTTCCGAGCTGTTTGAGCTCTTTGACAAGATCCTTCTG
ATGGCCGAGGGCAGGGTAGCTTTCTTGGGCACTCCCAGCGAAGCCGTCGACTTCTTTTCCTAGTGAGTTC
GATGTGTTTATTAAGGGTATCTAGTATTACATAACATCTCAACTCCTATCCAGCGTGGGTGCCCAGTGTC
CTACCAACTACAATCCGGCGGACTTTTACGTACAGGTGTTGGCCGTTGTGCCCGGACGGGAGATCGAGTC
CCGTGATCGGATCGCCAAGATATGCGACAATTTTGCCATTAGCAAAGTAGCCCGGGATATGGAGCAGTTG
TTGGCCACCAAAAATCTGGAGAAGCCACTGGAGCAGCCGGAGAATGGGTACACCTACAAGGCCACCTGGT
TCATGCAGTTCCGGGCGGTCCTGTGGCGATCCTGGCTGTCGGTGCTCAAGGAACCACTCCTCGTAAAAGT
GCGACTTATTCAGACAACGGTGAGTGGTTCCAGTGGAAACAAATGATATAACGCTTACAATTCTTGGAAA
CAAATTCGCTAGATTTTAGATAGAATTGCCTGATTCCACACCCTTCTTAGTTTTTTTCAATGAGATGTAT
AGTTTATAGTTTTGCAGAAGATAAATAAATTTCATTTAACTCGCGAATATTAATGAGATGCGAGTAACAT
TTTAATTTGCAGATGGTTGCCATCTTGATTGGCCTCATCTTTTTGGGCCAACAACTCACGCAAGTGGGTG
TGATGAATATCAACGGAGCCATCTTCCTCTTCCTGACCAACATGACCTTTCAAAACGTCTTTGCCACGAT
AAATGTAAGTCATGTTTAGAATACATTTGCATTTCAATAATTTACTAACTTTCTAATGAATCGATTCGAT
TTAGGTGTTCACCTCAGAGCTGCCAGTTTTTATGAGGGAGGCCCGAAGTCGACTTTATCGCTGTGACACA
TACTTTCTGGGCAAAACGATTGCCGAATTGCCGCTTTTTCTCACAGTGCCACTGGTCTTCACGGCGATTG
CCTATCCGATGATCGGACTGCGGGCCGGAGTGCTGCACTTCTTCAACTGCCTGGCGCTGGTCACTCTGGT
GGCCAATGTGTCAACGTCCTTCGGATATCTAATATCCTGCGCCAGCTCCTCGACCTCGATGGCGCTGTCT
GTGGGTCCGCCGGTTATCATACCATTCCTGCTCTTTGGCGGCTTCTTCTTGAACTCGGGCTCGGTGCCAG
TATACCTCAAATGGTTGTCGTACCTCTCATGGTTCCGTTACGCCAACGAGGGTCTGCTGATTAACCAATG
GGCGGACGTGGAGCCGGGCGAAATTAGCTGCACATCGTCGAACACCACGTGCCCCAGTTCGGGCAAGGTC
ATCCTGGAGACGCTTAACTTCTCCGCCGCCGATCTGCCGCTGGACTACGTGGGTCTGGCCATTCTCATCG
TGAGCTTCCGGGTGCTCGCATATCTGGCTCTAAGACTTCGGGCCCGACGCAAGGAGTAGCCGACATATAT
CCGAAATAACTGCTTGTTTTTTTTTTTTACCATTATTACCATCGTGTTTACTGTTTATTGCCCCCTCAAA
AAGCTAATGTAATTATATTTGTGCCAATAAAAACAAGATATGACCTATAGAATACAAGTATTTCCCCTTC
GAACATCCCCACAAGTAGACTTTGGATTTGTCTTCTAACCAAAAGACTTACACACCTGCATACCTTACAT
CAAAAACTCGTTTATCGCTACATAAAACACCGGGATATATTTTTTATATACATACTTTTCAAATCGCGCG
CCCTCTTCATAATTCACCTCCACCACACCACGTTTCGTAGTTGCTCTTTCGCTGTCTCCCACCCGCTCTC
CGCAACACATTCACCTTTTGTTCGACGACCTTGGAGCGACTGTCGTTAGTTCCGCGCGATTCGGTTCGCT
CAAATGGTTCC
